>Addgene plasmid #211226 | pBiT3.1-N_PLAA:9-307 | addgene full sequence | sequence record 425920 | Addgene NGS Result
AAGACGCGTTAATTAAGACGTCGGCAGTGAAAAAAATGCTTTATTTGTGAAATTTGTGATGCTATTGCTT
TATTTGTAACCATTATAAGCTGCAATAAACAAGTTAACAACAACAATTGCATTCATTTTATGTTTCAGGT
TCAGGGGGAGGTGTGGGAGGTTTTTTAAAGCAAGTAAAACCTCTACAAATGTGGTATGGCTGATTATGAT
CCGCGGCCGCAATACGTCGACGTTATCAGCTGACTTCGTACGAGAGCCTAGGATTATGGCGCGCCACTAG
TTATTAATAGTAATCAATTACGGGGTCATTAGTTCATAGCCCATATATGGAGTTCCGCGTTACATAACTT
ACGGTAAATGGCCCGCCTGGCTGACCGCCCAACGACCCCCGCCCATTGACGTCAATAATGACGTATGTTC
CCATAGTAACGCCAATAGGGACTTTCCATTGACGTCAATGGGTGGAGTATTTACGGTAAACTGCCCACTT
GGCAGTACATCAAGTGTATCATATGCCAAGTCCGCCCCCTATTGACGTCAATGACGGTAAATGGCCCGCC
TGGCATTATGCCCAGTACATGACCTTACGGGACTTTCCTACTTGGCAGTACATCTACGTATTAGTCATCG
CTATTACCATGGTGATGCGGTTTTGGCAGTACACCAATGGGCGTGGATAGCGGTTTGACTCACGGGGATT
TCCAAGTCTCCACCCCATTGACGTCAATGGGAGTTTGTTTTGGCACCAAAATCAACGGGACTTTCCAAAA
TGTCGTAATAACCCCGCCCCGTTGACGCAAATGGGCGGTAGGCGTGTACGGTGGGAGGTCTATATAAGCA
GAGCTGGTTTAGTGAACCGTCAGATCACTAGAATCTTTATTGCGGTAGTTTATCACAGTTAAATTGCTAA
CGCAGTCAGTGCTTCTGACACAACAGTCTCGAACTTAAGCTGCAGAAGTTGGTCGTGAGGCACTGGGCAG
GTAAGTATCAAGGTTACAAGACAGGTTTAAGGAGACCAATAGAAACTGGGCTTGTCGAGACAGAGAAGAC
TCTTGCGTTTCTGATAGGCACCTATTGGTCTTACTGACATCCACTTTGCCTTTCTCTCCACAGGTGTCCA
CTCCCAGTTCAATTACAGCTCTTAAGGCTAGAGTATTAATACGACTCACTATAGGGGTTAGCGATCGCCA
TGGTGAGCGGCTGGCGGCTGTTCAAGAAGATTAGCGGGAGCTCCGGTGGCTCGAGCGGTCGGCTGAGCTG
CTCGCTCCGGGGCCACGAGCTGGACGTACGGGGCCTGGTGTGCTGCGCCTATCCGCCGGGAGCCTTTGTG
TCCGTGTCCCGAGACCGCACCACCCGCCTCTGGGCCCCAGACAGTCCAAACAGGAGCTTTACAGAAATGC
ACTGTATGAGTGGCCATTCCAATTTTGTATCTTGTGTATGCATCATACCCTCAAGTGACATCTACCCTCA
TGGCCTAATTGCCACCGGTGGAAATGACCACAATATATGCATTTTCTCACTGGACAGTCCAATGCCACTT
TATATTCTAAAAGGCCACAAAAATACTGTTTGTAGTCTATCATCTGGAAAATTTGGGACATTACTTAGTG
GTTCATGGGACACCACTGCTAAAGTCTGGCTGAATGACAAGTGCATGATGACCTTGCAGGGTCATACAGC
TGCAGTGTGGGCGGTAAAGATCTTACCTGAACAGGGCTTAATGTTGACTGGATCAGCAGACAAGACTGTT
AAACTGTGGAAGGCTGGAAGATGTGAGAGGACTTTTTCAGGGCATGAAGACTGTGTAAGAGGTTTGGCAA
TTTTGAGTGAAACAGAATTTCTTTCCTGTGCAAATGATGCTAGTATTAGAAGGTGGCAAATCACTGGCGA
GTGTCTTGAAGTATATTATGGACATACAAATTATATTTATAGCATATCCGTTTTTCCAAATTGTAGAGAC
TTTGTGACAACAGCAGAGGACAGATCTCTGAGAATCTGGAAACATGGGGAATGTGCTCAAACTATCCGAC
TTCCAGCTCAGTCTATATGGTGCTGCTGTGTGCTCGACAATGGTGACATTGTGGTTGGTGCGAGTGATGG
CATTATTAGAGTGTTTACAGAATCAGAAGATCGAACAGCAAGTGCTTAATCTAGAGGTCAAGCTTCGGGG
GTTTAAACCTGCAGGCATGCAAGCTGATTTGGCTGCTGCCACCGCTGAGCAAGGCCGCTTCGAGCAGACA
TGATAAGATACATTGATGAGTTTGGACAAACCACAACTAGAATGCAGTGAAAAAAATGCTTTATTTGTGA
AATTTGTGATGCTATTGCTTTATTTGTAACCATTATAAGCTGCAATAAACAAGTTAACAACAACAATTGC
ATTCATTTTATGTTTCAGGTTCAGGGGGAGATGTGGGAGGTTTTTTTAAGCAAGTAAAACCTCTACAAAT
GTGGTAAAATCTTAATTAAGACTTCTAATATAACTTCGTATAGCATACATTATACGAAGTTATGGTTCCA
CTGTTGACAATTAATCATCGGCATAGTATATCGGCATAGTATAATACGACAAGGTGAGGAACTAAACCCA
GGAGGCAGATCATGATTGAACAAGATGGATTGCACGCAGGTTCTCCGGCCGCTTGGGTGGAGAGGCTATT
CGGCTATGACTGGGCACAACAGACAATCGGCTGCTCTGATGCCGCCGTGTTCCGGCTGTCAGCGCAGGGG
CGCCCGGTTCTTTTTGTCAAGACCGACCTGTCCGGTGCCCTGAATGAACTGCAGGACGAGGCAGCGCGGC
TATCGTGGCTGGCCACGACGGGCGTTCCTTGCGCAGCTGTGCTCGACGTTGTCACTGAAGCGGGAAGGGA
CTGGCTGCTATTGGGCGAAGTGCCGGGGCAGGATCTCCTGTCATCTCACCTTGCTCCTGCCGAGAAAGTA
TCCATCATGGCTGATGCAATGCGGCGGCTGCATACGCTTGATCCGGCTACCTGCCCATTCGACCACCAAG
CGAAACATCGCATCGAGCGAGCACGTACTCGGATGGAAGCCGGTCTTGTCGATCAGGATGATCTGGACGA
AGAGCATCAGGGGCTCGCGCCAGCCGAACTGTTCGCCAGGCTCAAGGCGCGCATGCCCGACGGCGAGGAT
CTCGTCGTGACCCATGGCGATGCCTGCTTGCCGAATATCATGGTGGAAAATGGCCGCTTTTCTGGATTCA
TCGACTGTGGCCGGCTGGGTGTGGCGGACCGCTATCAGGACATAGCGTTGGCTACCCGTGATATTGCTGA
AGAGCTTGGCGGCGAATGGGCTGACCGCTTCCTCGTGCTTTACGGTATCGCCGCTCCCGATTCGCAGCGC
ATCGCCTTCTATCGCCTTCTTGACGAGTTCTTCTGATTCGAAATGACCGACCAAGCGACGCCCAACCGGT
ATCAGCTCACTCAAAGGCGGTAATACGGTTATCCACAGAATCAGGGGATAACGCAGGAAAGAACATGTGA
GCAAAAGGCCAGCAAAAGGCCAGGAACCGTAAAAAGGCCGCGTTGCTGGCGTTTTTCCATAGGCTCCGCC
CCCCTGACGAGCATCACAAAAATCGACGCTCAAGTCAGAGGTGGCGAAACCCGACAGGACTATAAAGATA
CCAGGCGTTTCCCCCTGGAAGCTCCCTCGTGCGCTCTCCTGTTCCGACCCTGCCGCTTACCGGATACCTG
TCCGCCTTTCTCCCTTCGGGAAGCGTGGCGCTTTCTCATAGCTCACGCTGTAGGTATCTCAGTTCGGTGT
AGGTCGTTCGCTCCAAGCTGGGCTGTGTGCACGAACCCCCCGTTCAGCCCGACCGCTGCGCCTTATCCGG
TAACTATCGTCTTGAGTCCAACCCGGTAAGACACGACTTATCGCCACTGGCAGCAGCCACTGGTAACAGG
ATTAGCAGAGCGAGGTATGTAGGCGGTGCTACAGAGTTCTTGAAGTGGTGGCCTAACTACGGCTACACTA
GAAGGACAGTATTTGGTATCTGCGCTCTGCTGAAGCCAGTTACCTTCGGAAAAAGAGTTGGTAGCTCTTG
ATCCGGCAAACAAACCACCGCTGGTAGCGGTGGTTTTTTTGTTTGCAAGCAGCAGATTACGCGCAGAAAA
AAAGGATTTCAAGAAGATCCTTTGATCTTTTCTACGGGGTCTGACGCTCAGTGGAACGAAAACTCACGTT
AAGGGATTTTGGTCATGAGATTATCAAAAAGGATCTTCACCTAGATCCTTTTATAGTCCGGAATCGTCAC
ACAAAAAACCAACACACAGATGTAATGAAAATAAAGATATTTTATTGCGGCCATCGTGATGGCTAGAGTT
TAGCCCTCCCACACATAACCAGAGGGCAGCAATTCACGAATCCCAACTGCCGTCGGCTGTCCATCACTGT
CCTTCACTATGGCTTTGATCCCAGGATGCAGATCGAGAAGCACCTGTCGGCACCGTCCGCAGGGGCTCAA
GATGCCCCTGTTCTCATTTCCGATCGCGACGATACAAGTCAGGTTGCCAGCTGCCGCAGCAGCAGCAGTG
CCCAGCACCACGAGTTCTGCACAAGGTCCCCCAGTAAAATGATATACATTGACACCAGTGAAGATGCGGC
CGTCGCTAGAGAGAGCTGCGCTGGCGACGCTGTAGTCTTCAGAGATGGGGATGCTGTTGATTGTAGCCGT
TGCTCTTTCAATGAGGGTGGATTCTTCTTGAGACAAAGGCTTGGCCATGGTGGCGCTAGTGTCAGAAGAA
TCGAGCTTTTTGCAAAAGCCTAGGCCTCCAAAAAAGCCTCCTCACTACTTCTGGAATAGCTCAGAGGCCG
AGGCGGCCTCGGCCTCTGCATAAATAAAAAAAATTAGTCAGCCATGGGGCGGAGAATGGGCGGAACTGGG
CGGAGTTAGGGGCGGGATGGGCGGAGTTAGGGGCGGGACTATGGTTGCTGACTAATTGAGATGCATGCTT
TGCATACTTCTGCCTGCTGGGGAGCCTGGGGACTTTCCACACCTGGTTGCTGACTAATTGAGATGCATGC
TTTGCATACTTCTGCCTGCTGGGGAGCCTGGGGACTTTCCACACCCTAACTGACACACATTCCACAGCTG
GTTCTTTCCGCCTCAGAAGGTACCTAACCAAGTTCCTCTTTCAGAGGTTATTTCAGGCCATGGTGCTGCG
C
Features (pLannotate 1.2.2; 17 found; start..end, strand, type, name):
     24..105     -  polyA_signal   SV40 poly(A) signal: SV40 polyadenylation signal
    128..211     -  CDS            large T antigen (fragment): large T antigen from SV40 (simian virus 40)
    276..641     +  enhancer       CMV enhancer: human cytomegalovirus immediate early enhancer
    643..842     +  promoter       CMV promoter: human cytomegalovirus (CMV) immediate early promoter
    981..1113    +  intron         chimeric intron: chimera between introns from human β-globin and immunoglobulin heavy chain genes
   1157..1175    +  promoter       T7 promoter: promoter for bacteriophage T7 RNA polymerase
   1229..2146    +  CDS            PLAA (fragment): PLAP_HUMAN - Also known as PLAP. Experimental evidence at protein level: Swiss-Prot protein existence level 1. Plays a role in protein ubiquitination, sorting and degradation through its association with VCP (PubMed:27753622). Involved in ubiquitin-mediated membrane proteins trafficking to late endosomes in an ESCRT-dependent manner, and hence plays a role in synaptic vesicle recycling (By similarity). May play a role in macroautophagy, regulating for instance the clearance of damaged lysosomes (PubMed:27753622). Plays a role in cerebellar Purkinje cell development (By similarity). Positively
   2177..2195    +  misc_feature   MCS (fragment): pUC18/19 multiple cloning site
   2244..2365    -  polyA_signal   SV40 poly(A) signal: SV40 polyadenylation signal
   2388..2456    -  CDS            large T antigen (fragment): large T antigen from SV40 (simian virus 40)
   2480..2513    +  protein_bind   loxP: Cre-mediated recombination occurs in the 8-bp core sequence (GCATACAT). Cre recombinase
   2523..2570    +  promoter       EM7 promoter: synthetic bacterial promoter&nbsp
   2602..3393    +  CDS            neo: KKA2_KLEPN - Also known as kan, nptII. Experimental evidence at protein level: Swiss-Prot protein existence level 1. Resistance to kanamycin, neomycin, paromomycin, ribostamycin, butirosin and gentamicin B. From Klebsiella pneumoniae.
   3554..4142    -  rep_origin     ori: high-copy-number ColE1/pMB1/pBR322/pUC origin of replication
   4268..4316    -  polyA_signal   poly(A) signal: synthetic polyadenylation signal
   4340..4738    -  CDS            BSD: blasticidin S deaminase; Aspergillus terreus BSD; confers resistance to blasticidin
   4769..5126    -  promoter       SV40 promoter: SV40 enhancer and early promoter
