[The description below was written by a language model from this plasmid's Addgene catalogue record and pLannotate feature annotations shown in this document.]
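Description:
pBiT3.1-N_PLAA:9-307 is a mammalian expression plasmid built on the commercial pBiT3.1-N backbone, carrying a wild-type fragment of human PLAA (phospholipase A2 activating protein) spanning residues R9 to A307. The 897 bp insert was derived from a Mammalian Gene Collection clone and placed by ligation-independent cloning between XhoI and XbaI sites, both of which are retained. Transcription is driven by the CMV immediate-early enhancer and promoter, followed by a chimeric β-globin/immunoglobulin intron that promotes efficient mRNA processing, and terminates at an SV40 polyadenylation signal. A T7 promoter sits just upstream of the coding region and serves as a sequencing primer site. The protein is expressed with an N-terminal HiBiT tag joined through a short glycine-serine linker. HiBiT is a small peptide that complements the LgBiT fragment to reconstitute NanoLuc luciferase activity, so the fusion can be quantified by luminescence.

In bacteria the plasmid replicates from a high-copy ColE1/pUC-type origin and is selected with kanamycin, supplied by a neo (nptII) gene under the bacterial EM7 promoter, which is preceded by a single loxP site. The catalogue lists neomycin/G418 as the mammalian selectable marker, but the only eukaryotic promoter-driven marker the annotation identifies is a blasticidin S deaminase cassette with an SV40 early promoter and a synthetic poly(A) signal. The two sources therefore differ on which drug would select mammalian cells.

The associated study evaluated the ligandability of WD40 repeat-containing proteins, which suggests that this fragment was made for luminescence-based cellular assays of the PLAA domain, although the record does not name a specific assay.
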