Addgene plasmid #211226: pBiT3.1-N_PLAA:9-307
Purpose: Mammalian expression of human PLAA fragment R9 to A307. N-terminal HiBiT tag.
Depositing lab: Cheryl Arrowsmith. Depositing organization: University of Toronto. Publication: A Target Class Ligandability Evaluation of WD40 Repeat-Containing Proteins. Ackloo S, Li F, Szewczyk M, Seitova A, Loppnau P, Zeng H, Xu J, Ahmad S, Arnautova YA, Baghaie AJ, Beldar S, Bolotokova A, Centrella PA, Chau I, Clark MA, Cuozzo JW, Dehghani-Tafti S, Disch JS, Dong A, Dumas A, Feng JA, Ghiabi P, Gibson E, Gilmer J, Goldman B, Green SR, Guie MA, Guilinger JP, Harms N, Herasymenko O, Houliston S, Hutchinson A, Kearnes S, Keefe AD, Kimani SW, Kramer T, Kutera M, Kwak HA, Lento C, Li Y, Liu J, Loup J, Machado RAC, Mulhern CJ, Perveen S, Righetto GL, Riley P, Shrestha S, Sigel EA, Silva M, Sintchak MD, Slakman BL, Taylor RD, Thompson J, Torng W, Underkoffler C, von Rechenberg M, Walsh RT, Watson I, Wilson DJ, Wolf E, Yadav M, Yazdi AK, Zhang J, Zhang Y, Santhakumar V, Edwards AM, Barsyte-Lovejoy D, Schapira M, Brown PJ, Halabelian L, Arrowsmith CH. J Med Chem. 2025 Jan 23;68(2):1092-1112. doi: 10.1021/acs.jmedchem.4c02010. Epub 2024 Nov 4. PubMed 39495097.
Backbone
  Vector backbone: pBiT3.1-N
  Backbone manufacturer: Promega
  Vector type: Mammalian Expression
  Selectable markers: Neomycin (select with G418)
Growth in bacteria
  Bacterial resistance: Kanamycin, 50 μg/mL
  Growth temperature: 37°C
  Growth strain: DH5alpha
  Copy number: High Copy
Gene/Insert
  Gene/Insert name: PLAA:R9-A307
  Species: H. sapiens (human)
  Insert size (bp): 897
  Mutation: wild type
  Entrez Gene: PLAA (a.k.a. DOA1, NDMSBA, PLA2P, PLAP)
  Promoter: CMV
  Tag / fusion protein: MVSGWRLFKKISGSSGGSSG (N terminal on insert)
  Cloning method: Ligation Independent Cloning
  Sequencing primers: 5′ T7; 3′ TTGCTCAGCGGTGGCAGCAG
Resource information
  A portion of this plasmid was derived from a plasmid made by: Mammalian Gene Collection (BC032551)
Terms and licenses: Academic/Nonprofit Terms; Industry Terms: Not Available to Industry
Depositor comments: 5' Cloning Site: Xho1 (not destroyed), 3' Cloning Site: Xba1 (not destroyed).
How to cite: pBiT3.1-N_PLAA:9-307 was a gift from Cheryl Arrowsmith (Addgene plasmid # 211226 ; http://n2t.net/addgene:211226 ; RRID:Addgene_211226)
