>Addgene plasmid #211226 | pBiT3.1-N_PLAA:9-307 | depositor partial sequence | sequence record 411930 | Insert sequence
CGGCTGAGCTGCTCGCTCCGGGGCCACGAGCTGGACGTACGGGGCCTGGTGTGCTGCGCCTATCCGCCGG
GAGCCTTTGTGTCCGTGTCCCGAGACCGCACCACCCGCCTCTGGGCCCCAGACAGTCCAAACAGGAGCTT
TACAGAAATGCACTGTATGAGTGGCCATTCCAATTTTGTATCTTGTGTATGCATCATACCCTCAAGTGAC
ATCTACCCTCATGGCCTAATTGCCACCGGTGGAAATGACCACAATATATGCATTTTCTCACTGGACAGTC
CAATGCCACTTTATATTCTAAAAGGCCACAAAAATACTGTTTGTAGTCTATCATCTGGAAAATTTGGGAC
ATTACTTAGTGGTTCATGGGACACCACTGCTAAAGTCTGGCTGAATGACAAGTGCATGATGACCTTGCAG
GGTCATACAGCTGCAGTGTGGGCGGTAAAGATCTTACCTGAACAGGGCTTAATGTTGACTGGATCAGCAG
ACAAGACTGTTAAACTGTGGAAGGCTGGAAGATGTGAGAGGACTTTTTCAGGGCATGAAGACTGTGTAAG
AGGTTTGGCAATTTTGAGTGAAACAGAATTTCTTTCCTGTGCAAATGATGCTAGTATTAGAAGGTGGCAA
ATCACTGGCGAGTGTCTTGAAGTATATTATGGACATACAAATTATATTTATAGCATATCCGTTTTTCCAA
ATTGTAGAGACTTTGTGACAACAGCAGAGGACAGATCTCTGAGAATCTGGAAACATGGGGAATGTGCTCA
AACTATCCGACTTCCAGCTCAGTCTATATGGTGCTGCTGTGTGCTCGACAATGGTGACATTGTGGTTGGT
GCGAGTGATGGCATTATTAGAGTGTTTACAGAATCAGAAGATCGAACAGCAAGTGCT
